>Addgene plasmid #223543 | pHR TRE_firefly Luciferase_2A_mCherry-PGK_iRFP720 | addgene full sequence | sequence record 476234 | Addgene NGS Result
TCGCCAAATGGCAGTATTCATCCACAATTTTAAAAGAAAAGGGGGGATTGGGGGGTACAGTGCAGGGGAA
AGAATAGTAGACATAATAGCAACAGACATACAAACTAAAGAATTACAAAAACAAATTACAAAAATTCAAA
ATTTTCGGGTTTATTACAGGGACAGCAGAGATCCAGTTTGGATCGATAAGCTTGATATCGAATTCCCGTG
GAATTATCACCTCGAGTTTACTCCCTATCAGTGATAGAGAACGTATGAAGAGTTTACTCCCTATCAGTGA
TAGAGAACGTATGCAGACTTTACTCCCTATCAGTGATAGAGAACGTATAAGGAGTTTACTCCCTATCAGT
GATAGAGAACGTATGACCAGTTTACTCCCTATCAGTGATAGAGAACGTATCTACAGTTTACTCCCTATCA
GTGATAGAGAACGTATATCCAGTTTACTCCCTATCAGTGATAGAGAACGTATAAGCTTTGCTTATGTAAA
CCAGGGCGCCTATAAAAGAGTGCTGATTTTTTGAGTAAACTTCAATTCCACAACACTTTTGTCTTATACC
AACTTTCCGTACCACTTCCTACCCTCGTAAAGAATTCCCGTATACACCGGTGCAATTCTCACGCGTGCCG
CCACCATGGAAGATGCCAAGAACATCAAGAAAGGCCCTGCCCCCTTCTACCCCCTGGAAGATGGCACAGC
CGGCGAGCAGCTGCACAAGGCCATGAAGAGATACGCCCTGGTGCCCGGCACCATCGCCTTCACCGACGCC
CACATCGAGGTGGACATCACCTACGCCGAGTATTTCGAGATGAGCGTGCGGCTGGCCGAGGCCATGAAAC
GCTACGGCCTGAACACCAACCACCGGATCGTGGTGTGCAGCGAGAACAGCCTGCAGTTCTTCATGCCCGT
GCTGGGCGCCCTGTTCATCGGCGTGGCCGTGGCCCCTGCCAACGACATCTACAACGAGCGGGAGCTGCTG
AACAGCATGGGCATCAGCCAGCCCACCGTGGTGTTCGTGAGCAAGAAGGGCCTGCAGAAAATCCTGAACG
TGCAGAAGAAGCTGCCCATCATCCAGAAAATCATCATCATGGACAGCAAGACCGACTACCAGGGCTTCCA
GAGCATGTACACCTTCGTGACCAGCCACCTGCCCCCTGGCTTCAACGAGTACGACTTCGTGCCCGAGAGC
TTCGACCGGGACAAGACCATCGCCCTGATCATGAACAGCAGCGGCAGCACCGGCCTGCCTAAAGGCGTGG
CCCTGCCTCACCGGACCGCCTGCGTGCGGTTCAGCCACGCCCGGGACCCCATCTTCGGCAACCAGATCAT
CCCCGACACCGCCATCCTGAGCGTGGTGCCCTTCCACCACGGCTTCGGCATGTTCACCACCCTGGGCTAC
CTGATCTGCGGCTTCCGGGTGGTGCTGATGTACCGGTTCGAGGAAGAGCTGTTCCTGCGGAGCCTGCAGG
ACTACAAGATCCAGAGCGCCCTGCTGGTGCCCACCCTGTTCAGCTTTTTCGCCAAGAGCACCCTGATCGA
CAAGTACGACCTGAGCAACCTGCACGAGATCGCCAGCGGCGGAGCCCCCCTGTCCAAAGAAGTGGGCGAA
GCCGTCGCCAAGCGGTTCCACCTGCCCGGCATCCGGCAGGGCTATGGCCTGACCGAGACCACAAGCGCCA
TTCTGATCACCCCCGAGGGCGACGACAAGCCTGGCGCCGTGGGCAAGGTGGTGCCTTTCTTCGAGGCCAA
GGTGGTGGACCTGGACACCGGCAAGACCCTGGGCGTGAACCAGCGGGGCGAGCTGTGCGTGAGGGGCCCC
ATGATCATGAGCGGCTACGTGAACAACCCCGAGGCCACCAACGCCCTGATTGACAAGGACGGCTGGCTGC
ACAGCGGCGACATCGCCTACTGGGACGAGGACGAGCACTTCTTCATCGTGGACCGGCTGAAGAGCCTGAT
CAAGTACAAGGGCTACCAGGTGGCCCCAGCCGAGCTGGAAAGCATCCTGCTGCAGCACCCCAACATCTTC
GATGCCGGGGTGGCCGGACTGCCCGACGACGATGCCGGCGAGCTGCCTGCCGCCGTGGTGGTGCTGGAAC
ACGGCAAAACCATGACCGAGAAAGAAATCGTGGACTACGTGGCCAGCCAGGTGACCACCGCCAAGAAACT
GAGAGGCGGCGTGGTGTTTGTGGACGAGGTGCCCAAGGGCCTGACAGGCAAGCTGGACGCCCGGAAGATC
CGGGAGATCCTGATCAAGGCCAAGAAGGGCGGCAAGAGAGCCAAGAGAGCCACAAACTTCTCTCTGCTAA
AGCAAGCAGGTGATGTTGAAGAAAACCCCGGGCCTCATATGGTGAGCAAGGGCGAGGAGGATAACATGGC
CATCATCAAGGAGTTCATGCGCTTCAAGGTGCACATGGAGGGCTCCGTGAACGGCCACGAGTTCGAGATC
GAGGGCGAGGGCGAGGGCCGCCCCTACGAGGGCACCCAGACCGCCAAGCTGAAGGTGACCAAGGGTGGCC
CCCTGCCCTTCGCCTGGGACATCCTGTCCCCTCAGTTCATGTACGGCTCCAAGGCCTACGTGAAGCACCC
CGCCGACATCCCCGACTACTTGAAGCTGTCCTTCCCCGAGGGCTTCAAGTGGGAGCGCGTGATGAACTTC
GAGGACGGCGGCGTGGTGACCGTGACCCAGGACTCCTCCCTGCAGGACGGCGAGTTCATCTACAAGGTGA
AGCTGCGCGGCACCAACTTCCCCTCCGACGGCCCCGTAATGCAGAAGAAGACCATGGGCTGGGAGGCCTC
CTCCGAGCGGATGTACCCCGAGGACGGCGCCCTGAAGGGCGAGATCAAGCAGAGGCTGAAGCTGAAGGAC
GGCGGCCACTACGACGCTGAGGTCAAGACCACCTACAAGGCCAAGAAGCCCGTGCAGCTGCCCGGCGCCT
ACAACGTCAACATCAAGTTGGACATCACCTCCCACAACGAGGACTACACCATCGTGGAACAGTACGAACG
CGCCGAGGGCCGCCACTCCACCGGCGGCATGGACGAGCTGTACAAGTAAGCGGCCGCGGGTAGGGGAGGC
GCTTTTCCCAAGGCAGTCTGGAGCATGCGCTTTAGCAGCCCCGCTGGGCACTTGGCGCTACACAAGTGGC
CTCTGGCCTCGCACACATTCCACATCCACCGGTAGGCGCCAACCGGCTCCGTTCTTTGGTGGCCCCTTCG
CGCCACCTTCTACTCCTCCCCTAGTCAGGAAGTTCCCCCCCGCCCCGCAGCTCGCGTCGTGCAGGACGTG
ACAAATGGAAGTAGCACGTCTCACTAGCCTCGTGCAGATGGACAGCACCGCTGAGCAATGGAAGCGGGTA
GGCCTTTGGGGCAGCGGCCAATAGCAGCTTTGCTCCTTCGCTTTCTGGGCTCAGAGGCTGGGAAGGGGTG
GGTCCGGGGGCGGGCTCAGGGGCGGGCTCAGGGGCGGGGCGGGCGCCCGAAGGTCCTCCGGAGGCCCGGC
ATTCTGCACGCTTCAAAAGCGCACGTCTGCCGCGCTGTTCTCCTCTTCCTCATCTCCGGGCCTTTCGGCC
ACCATGGCGGAAGGATCCGTCGCCAGGCAGCCTGACCTCTTGACCTGCGACGATGAGCCGATCCATATCC
CCGGTGCCATCCAACCGCATGGACTGCTGCTCGCCCTCGCCGCCGACATGACGATCGTTGCCGGCAGCGA
CAACCTTCCCGAACTCACCGGACTGGCGATCGGCGCCCTGATCGGCCGCTCTGCGGCCGATGTCTTCGAC
TCGGAGACGCACAACCGTCTGACGATCGCCTTGGCCGAGCCCGGGGCGGCCGTCGGAGCACCGATCACTG
TCGGCTTCACGATGCGAAAGGACGCAGGCTTCATCGGCTCCTGGCATCGCCATGATCAGCTCATCTTCCT
CGAGCTCGAGCCTCCCCAGCGGGACGTCGCCGAGCCGCAGGCGTTCTTCCGCCGCACCAACAGCGCCATC
CGCCGCCTGCAGGCCGCCGAAACCTTGGAAAGCGCCTGCGCCGCCGCGGCGCAAGAGGTGCGGAAGATTA
CCGGCTTCGATCGGGTGATGATCTATCGCTTCGCCTCCGACTTCAGCGGGTCCGTGATCGCAGAGGATCG
GTGCGCCGAGGTCGAGTCAAAACTAGGCCTGCACTATCCTGCCTCATTCATCCCGGCGCAGGCCCGTCGG
CTCTATACCATCAACCCGGTACGGATCATTCCCGATATCAATTATCGGCCGGTGCCGGTCACCCCAGACC
TCAATCCGGTCACCGGGCGGCCGATTGATCTTAGCTTCGCCATCCTGCGCAGCGTCTCGCCCAACCATCT
GGAGTTCATGCGCAACATAGGCATGCACGGCACGATGTCGATCTCGATTTTGCGCGGCGAGCGACTGTGG
GGATTGATCGTTTGCCATCACCGAACGCCGTACTACGTCGATCTCGATGGCCGCCAAGCCTGCGAGCTAG
TCGCCCAGGTTCTGGCCTGGCAGATCGGCGTGATGGAAGAGTAATTAATTAAGGCCGCAACTCCCACCTG
CAACATGCGTGACTGACTGAGGCCGCGACTCTAGAGTCGACCTGCAGGCATGCAAGCTTGATATCAAGCT
TATCGATAATCAACCTCTGGATTACAAAATTTGTGAAAGATTGACTGGTATTCTTAACTATGTTGCTCCT
TTTACGCTATGTGGATACGCTGCTTTAATGCCTTTGTATCATGCTATTGCTTCCCGTATGGCTTTCATTT
TCTCCTCCTTGTATAAATCCTGGTTGCTGTCTCTTTATGAGGAGTTGTGGCCCGTTGTCAGGCAACGTGG
CGTGGTGTGCACTGTGTTTGCTGACGCAACCCCCACTGGTTGGGGCATTGCCACCACCTGTCAGCTCCTT
TCCGGGACTTTCGCTTTCCCCCTCCCTATTGCCACGGCGGAACTCATCGCCGCCTGCCTTGCCCGCTGCT
GGACAGGGGCTCGGCTGTTGGGCACTGACAATTCCGTGGTGTTGTCGGGGAAATCATCGTCCTTTCCTTG
GCTGCTCGCCTGTGTTGCCACCTGGATTCTGCGCGGGACGTCCTTCTGCTACGTCCCTTCGGCCCTCAAT
CCAGCGGACCTTCCTTCCCGCGGCCTGCTGCCGGCTCTGCGGCCTCTTCCGCGTCTTCGCCTTCGCCCTC
AGACGAGTCGGATCTCCCTTTGGGCCGCCTCCCCGCATCGATACCGTCGACCTCGAGGGAATTAATTCGA
GCTCGGTACCTTTAAGACCAATGACTTACAAGGCAGCTGTAGATCTTAGCCACTTTTTAAAAGAAAAGGG
GGGACTGGAAGGGCTAATTCACTCCCAACGAAGACAAGATCTGCTTTTTGCTTGTACTGGGTCTCTCTGG
TTAGACCAGATCTGAGCCTGGGAGCTCTCTGGCTAACTAGGGAACCCACTGCTTAAGCCTCAATAAAGCT
TGCCTTGAGTGCTTCAAGTAGTGTGTGCCCGTCTGTTGTGTGACTCTGGTAACTAGAGATCCCTCAGACC
CTTTTAGTCAGTGTGGAAAATCTCTAGCAGCATCTAGAATTAATTCCGTGTATTCTATAGTGTCACCTAA
ATCGTATGTGTATGATACATAAGGTTATGTATTAATTGTAGCCGCGTTCTAACGACAATATGTACAAGCC
TAATTGTGTAGCATCTGGCTTACTGAAGCAGACCCTATCATCTCTCTCGTAAACTGCCGTCAGAGTCGGT
TTGGTTGGACGAACCTTCTGAGTTTCTGGTAACGCCGTCCCGCACCCGGAAATGGTCAGCGAACCAATCA
GCAGGGTCATCGCTAGCCAGATCCTCTACGCCGGACGCATCGTGGCCGGCATCACCGGCGCCACAGGTGC
GGTTGCTGGCGCCTATATCGCCGACATCACCGATGGGGAAGATCGGGCTCGCCACTTCGGGCTCATGAGC
GCTTGTTTCGGCGTGGGTATGGTGGCAGGCCCCGTGGCCGGGGGACTGTTGGGCGCCATCTCCTTGCATG
CACCATTCCTTGCGGCGGCGGTGCTCAACGGCCTCAACCTACTACTGGGCTGCTTCCTAATGCAGGAGTC
GCATAAGGGAGAGCGTCGAATGGTGCACTCTCAGTACAATCTGCTCTGATGCCGCATAGTTAAGCCAGCC
CCGACACCCGCCAACACCCGCTGACGCGCCCTGACGGGCTTGTCTGCTCCCGGCATCCGCTTACAGACAA
GCTGTGACCGTCTCCGGGAGCTGCATGTGTCAGAGGTTTTCACCGTCATCACCGAAACGCGCGAGACGAA
AGGGCCTCGTGATACGCCTATTTTTATAGGTTAATGTCATGATAATAATGGTTTCTTAGACGTCAGGTGG
CACTTTTCGGGGAAATGTGCGCGGAACCCCTATTTGTTTATTTTTCTAAATACATTCAAATATGTATCCG
CTCATGAGACAATAACCCTGATAAATGCTTCAATAATATTGAAAAAGGAAGAGTATGAGTATTCAACATT
TCCGTGTCGCCCTTATTCCCTTTTTTGCGGCATTTTGCCTTCCTGTTTTTGCTCACCCAGAAACGCTGGT
GAAAGTAAAAGATGCTGAAGATCAGTTGGGTGCACGAGTGGGTTACATCGAACTGGATCTCAACAGCGGT
AAGATCCTTGAGAGTTTTCGCCCCGAAGAACGTTTTCCAATGATGAGCACTTTTAAAGTTCTGCTATGTG
GCGCGGTATTATCCCGTATTGACGCCGGGCAAGAGCAACTCGGTCGCCGCATACACTATTCTCAGAATGA
CTTGGTTGAGTACTCACCAGTCACAGAAAAGCATCTTACGGATGGCATGACAGTAAGAGAATTATGCAGT
GCTGCCATAACCATGAGTGATAACACTGCGGCCAACTTACTTCTGACAACGATCGGAGGACCGAAGGAGC
TAACCGCTTTTTTGCACAACATGGGGGATCATGTAACTCGCCTTGATCGTTGGGAACCGGAGCTGAATGA
AGCCATACCAAACGACGAGCGTGACACCACGATGCCTGTAGCAATGGCAACAACGTTGCGCAAACTATTA
ACTGGCGAACTACTTACTCTAGCTTCCCGGCAACAATTAATAGACTGGATGGAGGCGGATAAAGTTGCAG
GACCACTTCTGCGCTCGGCCCTTCCGGCTGGCTGGTTTATTGCTGATAAATCTGGAGCCGGTGAGCGTGG
GTCTCGCGGTATCATTGCAGCACTGGGGCCAGATGGTAAGCCCTCCCGTATCGTAGTTATCTACACGACG
GGGAGTCAGGCAACTATGGATGAACGAAATAGACAGATCGCTGAGATAGGTGCCTCACTGATTAAGCATT
GGTAACTGTCAGACCAAGTTTACTCATATATACTTTAGATTGATTTAAAACTTCATTTTTAATTTAAAAG
GATCTAGGTGAAGATCCTTTTTGATAATCTCATGACCAAAATCCCTTAACGTGAGTTTTCGTTCCACTGA
GCGTCAGACCCCGTAGAAAAGATCAAAGGATCTTCTTGAGATCCTTTTTTTCTGCGCGTAATCTGCTGCT
TGCAAACAAAAAAACCACCGCTACCAGCGGTGGTTTGTTTGCCGGATCAAGAGCTACCAACTCTTTTTCC
GAAGGTAACTGGCTTCAGCAGAGCGCAGATACCAAATACTGTTCTTCTAGTGTAGCCGTAGTTAGGCCAC
CACTTCAAGAACTCTGTAGCACCGCCTACATACCTCGCTCTGCTAATCCTGTTACCAGTGGCTGCTGCCA
GTGGCGATAAGTCGTGTCTTACCGGGTTGGACTCAAGACGATAGTTACCGGATAAGGCGCAGCGGTCGGG
CTGAACGGGGGGTTCGTGCACACAGCCCAGCTTGGAGCGAACGACCTACACCGAACTGAGATACCTACAG
CGTGAGCTATGAGAAAGCGCCACGCTTCCCGAAGGGAGAAAGGCGGACAGGTATCCGGTAAGCGGCAGGG
TCGGAACAGGAGAGCGCACGAGGGAGCTTCCAGGGGGAAACGCCTGGTATCTTTATAGTCCTGTCGGGTT
TCGCCACCTCTGACTTGAGCGTCGATTTTTGTGATGCTCGTCAGGGGGGCGGAGCCTATGGAAAAACGCC
AGCAACGCGGCCTTTTTACGGTTCCTGGCCTTTTGCTGGCCTTTTGCTCACATGTTCTTTCCTGCGTTAT
CCCCTGATTCTGTGGATAACCGTATTACCGCCTTTGAGTGAGCTGATACCGCTCGCCGCAGCCGAACGAC
CGAGCGCAGCGAGTCAGTGAGCGAGGAAGCGGAAGAGCGCCCAATACGCAAACCGCCTCTCCCCGCGCGT
TGGCCGATTCATTAATGCAGCTGTGGAATGTGTGTCAGTTAGGGTGTGGAAAGTCCCCAGGCTCCCCAGC
AGGCAGAAGTATGCAAAGCATGCATCTCAATTAGTCAGCAACCAGGTGTGGAAAGTCCCCAGGCTCCCCA
GCAGGCAGAAGTATGCAAAGCATGCATCTCAATTAGTCAGCAACCATAGTCCCGCCCCTAACTCCGCCCA
TCCCGCCCCTAACTCCGCCCAGTTCCGCCCATTCTCCGCCCCATGGCTGACTAATTTTTTTTATTTATGC
AGAGGCCGAGGCCGCCTCGGCCTCTGAGCTATTCCAGAAGTAGTGAGGAGGCTTTTTTGGAGGCCTAGGC
TTTTGCAAAAAGCTTGGACACAAGACAGGCTTGCGAGATATGTTTGAGAATACCACTTTATCCCGCGTCA
GGGAGAGGCAGTGCGTAAAAAGACGCGGACTCATGTGAAATACTGGTTTTTAGTGCGCCAGATCTCTATA
ATCTCGCGCAACCTATTTTCCCCTCGAACACTTTTTAAGCCGTAGATAAACAGGCTGGGACACTTCACAT
GAGCGAAAAATACATCGTCACCTGGGACATGTTGCAGATCCATGCACGTAAACTCGCAAGCCGACTGATG
CCTTCTGAACAATGGAAAGGCATTATTGCCGTAAGCCGTGGCGGTCTGTACCGGGTGCGTTACTGGCGCG
TGAACTGGGTATTCGTCATGTCGATACCGTTTGTATTTCCAGCTACGATCACGACAACCAGCGCGAGCTT
AAAGTGCTGAAACGCGCAGAAGGCGATGGCGAAGGCTTCATCGTTATTGATGACCTGGTGGATACCGGTG
GTACTGCGGTTGCGATTCGTGAAATGTATCCAAAAGCGCACTTTGTCACCATCTTCGCAAAACCGGCTGG
TCGTCCGCTGGTTGATGACTATGTTGTTGATATCCCGCAAGATACCTGGATTGAACAGCCGTGGGATATG
GGCGTCGTATTCGTCCCGCCAATCTCCGGTCGCTAATCTTTTCAACGCCTGGCACTGCCGGGCGTTGTTC
TTTTTAACTTCAGGCGGGTTACAATAGTTTCCAGTAAGTATTCTGGAGGCTGCATCCATGACACAGGCAA
ACCTGAGCGAAACCCTGTTCAAACCCCGCTTTAAACATCCTGAAACCTCGACGCTAGTCCGCCGCTTTAA
TCACGGCGCACAACCGCCTGTGCAGTCGGCCCTTGATGGTAAAACCATCCCTCACTGGTATCGCATGATT
AACCGTCTGATGTGGATCTGGCGCGGCATTGACCCACGCGAAATCCTCGACGTCCAGGCACGTATTGTGA
TGAGCGATGCCGAACGTACCGACGATGATTTATACGATACGGTGATTGGCTACCGTGGCGGCAACTGGAT
TTATGAGTGGGCCCCGGATCTTTGTGAAGGAACCTTACTTCTGTGGTGTGACATAATTGGACAAACTACC
TACAGAGATTTAAAGCTCTAAGGTAAATATAAAATTTTTAAGTGTATAATGTGTTAAACTACTGATTCTA
ATTGTTTGTGTATTTTAGATTCCAACCTATGGAACTGATGAATGGGAGCAGTGGTGGAATGCCTTTAATG
AGGAAAACCTGTTTTGCTCAGAAGAAATGCCATCTAGTGATGATGAGGCTACTGCTGACTCTCAACATTC
TACTCCTCCAAAAAAGAAGAGAAAGGTAGAAGACCCCAAGGACTTTCCTTCAGAATTGCTAAGTTTTTTG
AGTCATGCTGTGTTTAGTAATAGAACTCTTGCTTGCTTTGCTATTTACACCACAAAGGAAAAAGCTGCAC
TGCTATACAAGAAAATTATGGAAAAATATTCTGTAACCTTTATAAGTAGGCATAACAGTTATAATCATAA
CATACTGTTTTTTCTTACTCCACACAGGCATAGAGTGTCTGCTATTAATAACTATGCTCAAAAATTGTGT
ACCTTTAGCTTTTTAATTTGTAAAGGGGTTAATAAGGAATATTTGATGTATAGTGCCTTGACTAGAGATC
ATAATCAGCCATACCACATTTGTAGAGGTTTTACTTGCTTTAAAAAACCTCCCACACCTCCCCCTGAACC
TGAAACATAAAATGAATGCAATTGTTGTTGTTAACTTGTTTATTGCAGCTTATAATGGTTACAAATAAAG
CAATAGCATCACAAATTTCACAAATAAAGCATTTTTTTCACTGCATTCTAGTTGTGGTTTGTCCAAACTC
ATCAATGTATCTTATCATGTCTGGATCAACTGGATAACTCAAGCTAACCAAAATCATCCCAAACTTCCCA
CCCCATACCCTATTACCACTGCCAATTACCTGTGGTTTCATTTACTCTAAACCTGTGATTCCTCTGAATT
ATTTTCATTTTAAAGAAATTGTATTTGTTAAATATGTACTACAAACTTAGTAGTTGGAAGGGCTAATTCA
CTCCCAAAGAAGACAAGATATCCTTGATCTGTGGATCTACCACACACAAGGCTACTTCCCTGATTAGCAG
AACTACACACCAGGGCCAGGGGTCAGATATCCACTGACCTTTGGATGGTGCTACAAGCTAGTACCAGTTG
AGCCAGATAAGGTAGAAGAGGCCAATAAAGGAGAGAACACCAGCTTGTTACACCCTGTGAGCCTGCATGG
GATGGATGACCCGGAGAGAGAAGTGTTAGAGTGGAGGTTTGACAGCCGCCTAGCATTTCATCACGTGGCC
CGAGAGCTGCATCCGGAGTACTTCAAGAACTGCTGATATCGAGCTTGCTACAAGGGACTTTCCGCTGGGG
ACTTTCCAGGGAGGCGTGGCCTGGGCGGGACTGGGGAGTGGCGAGCCCTCAGATCCTGCATATAAGCAGC
TGCTTTTTGCCTGTACTGGGTCTCTCTGGTTAGACCAGATCTGAGCCTGGGAGCTCTCTGGCTAACTAGG
GAACCCACTGCTTAAGCCTCAATAAAGCTTGCCTTGAGTGCTTCAAGTAGTGTGTGCCCGTCTGTTGTGT
GACTCTGGTAACTAGAGATCCCTCAGACCCTTTTAGTCAGTGTGGAAAATCTCTAGCAGTGGCGCCCGAA
CAGGGACTTGAAAGCGAAAGGGAAACCAGAGGAGCTCTCTCGACGCAGGACTCGGCTTGCTGAAGCGCGC
ACGGCAAGAGGCGAGGGGCGGCGACTGGTGAGTACGCCAAAAATTTTGACTAGCGGAGGCTAGAAGGAGA
GAGATGGGTGCGAGAGCGTCAGTATTAAGCGGGGGAGAATTAGATCGCGATGGGAAAAAATTCGGTTAAG
GCCAGGGGGAAAGAAAAAATATAAATTAAAACATATAGTATGGGCAAGCAGGGAGCTAGAACGATTCGCA
GTTAATCCTGGCCTGTTAGAAACATCAGAAGGCTGTAGACAAATACTGGGACAGCTACAACCATCCCTTC
AGACAGGATCAGAAGAACTTAGATCATTATATAATACAGTAGCAACCCTCTATTGTGTGCATCAAAGGAT
AGAGATAAAAGACACCAAGGAAGCTTTAGACAAGATAGAGGAAGAGCAAAACAAAAGTAAGACCACCGCA
CAGCAAGCGGCCGGCCGCTGATCTTCAGACCTGGAGGAGGAGATATGAGGGACAATTGGAGAAGTGAATT
ATATAAATATAAAGTAGTAAAAATTGAACCATTAGGAGTAGCACCCACCAAGGCAAAGAGAAGAGTGGTG
CAGAGAGAAAAAAGAGCAGTGGGAATAGGAGCTTTGTTCCTTGGGTTCTTGGGAGCAGCAGGAAGCACTA
TGGGCGCAGCGTCAATGACGCTGACGGTACAGGCCAGACAATTATTGTCTGGTATAGTGCAGCAGCAGAA
CAATTTGCTGAGGGCTATTGAGGCGCAACAGCATCTGTTGCAACTCACAGTCTGGGGCATCAAGCAGCTC
CAGGCAAGAATCCTGGCTGTGGAAAGATACCTAAAGGATCAACAGCTCCTGGGGATTTGGGGTTGCTCTG
GAAAACTCATTTGCACCACTGCTGTGCCTTGGAATGCTAGTTGGAGTAATAAATCTCTGGAACAGATTTG
GAATCACACGACCTGGATGGAGTGGGACAGAGAAATTAACAATTACACAAGCTTAATACACTCCTTAATT
GAAGAATCGCAAAACCAGCAAGAAAAGAATGAACAAGAATTATTGGAATTAGATAAATGGGCAAGTTTGT
GGAATTGGTTTAACATAACAAATTGGCTGTGGTATATAAAATTATTCATAATGATAGTAGGAGGCTTGGT
AGGTTTAAGAATAGTTTTTGCTGTACTTTCTATAGTGAATAGAGTTAGGCAGGGATATTCACCATTATCG
TTTCAGACCCACCTCCCAACCCCGAGGGGACCCGACAGGCCCGAAGGAATAGAAGAAGAAGGTGGAGAGA
GAGACAGAGACAGATCCATTCGATTAGTGAACGGATCTCGACGGTA
Features (pLannotate 1.2.2; 36 found; start..end, strand, type, name):
     28..145     +  misc_feature   cPPT/CTS: central polypurine tract and central termination sequence of HIV-1
    182..206     -  misc_feature   MCS (fragment): pBluescript multiple cloning site
    224..591     +  promoter       TRE3GS promoter: 3rd-generation Tet-responsive promoter that can be activated by binding of Tet-On® 3G, modified to eliminate binding sites for endogenous mammalian transcription factors
    636..2276    +  CDS            LUCI_PHOPY: Experimental evidence at protein level: Swiss-Prot protein existence level 1. Produces green light with a wavelength of 562 nm. From Photinus pyralis (Common eastern firefly) (Lampyris pyralis).
   2349..3056    +  CDS            mCherry: mCherry is a basic (constitutively fluorescent) red fluorescent protein published in 2004, derived from Discosoma sp.. It is reported to be a very rapidly-maturing monomer with low acid sensitivity.
   3068..3567    +  promoter       PGK promoter: mouse phosphoglycerate kinase 1 promoter
   3574..4521    +  CDS            iRFP720: iRFP720 is a basic (constitutively fluorescent) near ir fluorescent protein published in 2013, derived from Rhodopseudomonas palustris. It has low acid sensitivity. It requires the cofactor biliverdin for fluorescence.
   4579..4609    +  misc_feature   MCS (fragment): pUC18/19 multiple cloning site
   4610..4628    +  misc_feature   MCS (fragment): pBluescript multiple cloning site
   4628..5216    +  misc_feature   WPRE: woodchuck hepatitis virus posttranscriptional regulatory element
   5217..5239    +  misc_feature   MCS (fragment): pBluescript multiple cloning site
   5256..5324    +  CDS            nef (fragment): NEF_HV1Z2 - Experimental evidence at protein level: Swiss-Prot protein existence level 1. Extracellular Nef protein targets CD4(+) T-lymphocytes for apoptosis by interacting with CXCR4 surface receptors. From Human immunodeficiency virus type 1 group M subtype D (isolate Z2/CDC-Z34) (HIV-1).
   5326..5559    +  LTR            3' LTR (ΔU3): self-inactivating 3' long terminal repeat (LTR) from HIV-1
   5584..5602    -  promoter       SP6 promoter: promoter for bacteriophage SP6 RNA polymerase
   5830..6109    +  CDS            TcR (fragment): tetracycline efflux protein; tet; confers resistance to tetracycline
   6110..6158    -  misc_feature   bom (fragment): basis of mobility region from pBR322
   6260..6295    -  CDS            rop (fragment): Rop protein, which maintains plasmids at low copy number; rop
   6390..6494    +  promoter       AmpR promoter: bla
   6495..7355    +  CDS            AmpR: β-lactamase; bla; confers resistance to ampicillin, carbenicillin, and related antibiotics
   7526..8114    +  rep_origin     ori: high-copy-number ColE1/pMB1/pBR322/pUC origin of replication
   8297..8353    +  CDS            lacI (fragment): lac repressor; lacI; The lac repressor binds to the lac operator to inhibit transcription in E. coli. This inhibition can be relieved by adding lactose or isopropyl-β-D-thiogalactopyranoside (IPTG).
   8360..8689    +  promoter       SV40 promoter: SV40 enhancer and early promoter
   8889..9008    +  CDS            gpt (fragment): XGPT_ECOLI - Also known as gpp, gxu. Experimental evidence at protein level: Swiss-Prot protein existence level 1. Purine salvage pathway enzyme that catalyzes the transfer of the ribosyl-5-phosphate group from 5-phospho-alpha-D-ribose 1- diphosphate (PRPP) to the N9 position of the 6-oxopurines guanine and xanthine to form the corresponding ribonucleotides GMP (guanosine 5'- monophosphate) and XMP (xanthosine 5'-monophosphate), with the release of PPi. To a lesser extent, also acts on hypoxanthine (PubMed:9100006, PubMed:3886014). Does not ribophosphorylate adenine (PubMed:3886014). From Esch
   9008..9343    +  CDS            gpt (fragment): XGPT_ECOLI - Also known as gpp, gxu. Experimental evidence at protein level: Swiss-Prot protein existence level 1. Purine salvage pathway enzyme that catalyzes the transfer of the ribosyl-5-phosphate group from 5-phospho-alpha-D-ribose 1- diphosphate (PRPP) to the N9 position of the 6-oxopurines guanine and xanthine to form the corresponding ribonucleotides GMP (guanosine 5'- monophosphate) and XMP (xanthosine 5'-monophosphate), with the release of PPi. To a lesser extent, also acts on hypoxanthine (PubMed:9100006, PubMed:3886014). Does not ribophosphorylate adenine (PubMed:3886014). From Esch
   9438..9743    +  CDS            frsA (fragment): FRSA_ECOLI - Also known as yafA. Experimental evidence at protein level: Swiss-Prot protein existence level 1. Catalyzes the hydrolysis of esters (PubMed:15808744). Displays esterase activity toward pNP-butyrate (PubMed:15808744). May stimulate mixed-acid fermentation by acting as a fermentation/respiration switch that down-regulates respiration and up- regulates fermentation rates (PubMed:15169777). From Escherichia coli (strain K12).
   9747..9821    +  CDS            small t antigen (fragment): SV40 (simian virus 40) small t antigen
   9823..9888    +  intron         small t intron: SV40 (simian virus 40) small t antigen intron
  10018..10038   +  CDS            SV40 NLS: nuclear localization signal of SV40 (simian virus 40) large T antigen
  10357..10440   +  CDS            large T antigen (fragment): large T antigen from SV40 (simian virus 40)
  10463..10597   +  polyA_signal   SV40 poly(A) signal: SV40 polyadenylation signal
  10764..11093   +  CDS            nef (fragment): NEF_HV1BR - Experimental evidence at protein level: Swiss-Prot protein existence level 1. Extracellular Nef protein targets CD4(+) T-lymphocytes for apoptosis by interacting with CXCR4 surface receptors (PubMed:14990729). From Human immunodeficiency virus type 1 group M subtype B (isolate BRU/LAI) (HIV-1).
  11141..11398   +  LTR            5' LTR (truncated): truncated 5' long terminal repeat (LTR) from HIV-1
  11445..11570   +  misc_feature   HIV-1 Ψ: packaging signal of human immunodeficiency virus type 1
  11554..11892   +  CDS            HIV-1 gag (fragment): gag protein from human immunodeficiency virus 1; gag
  12067..12300   +  misc_feature   RRE: The Rev response element (RRE) of HIV-1 allows for Rev-dependent mRNA export from the nucleus to the cytoplasm.
  12677..12777   +  CDS            Rev (fragment): human immunodeficiency virus 1 (HIV-1) Rev protein; rev; enhances nuclear export of unspliced and incompletely spliced viral mRNAs
