[The description below was written by a language model from this plasmid's Addgene catalogue record and pLannotate feature annotations shown in this document.]
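Description:
pHR TRE_firefly Luciferase_2A_mCherry-PGK_iRFP720 is a self-inactivating HIV-1-based lentiviral transfer plasmid built on the pHR backbone, about 12.7 kb in size, intended for transduction and expression in mammalian cells. It is propagated in E. coli through a high-copy ColE1/pUC-type origin with ampicillin selection (AmpR), and a recombination-deficient strain is listed for growth, as is common for LTR-containing vectors. The viral region comprises a truncated 5' LTR, the Ψ packaging signal with a gag fragment, the RRE for Rev-dependent nuclear export, a cPPT/CTS, a WPRE to enhance transcript expression, and a ΔU3 3' LTR. The backbone outside the LTRs also carries remnants typical of pHR plasmids, including an SV40 promoter with gpt fragments, SV40 small t/large T fragments and an SV40 poly(A) signal, plus partial TcR, rop and bom sequences.

The payload is a dual-cassette reporter. A TRE3GS Tet-responsive promoter drives enhanced firefly luciferase followed by mCherry; the name indicates a 2A self-cleaving peptide linking them, which fits the short unannotated gap between the two coding sequences, so both reporters would be made from one inducible transcript. Downstream, the mouse PGK promoter constitutively expresses the near-infrared protein iRFP720, which needs biliverdin as a cofactor and marks transduced cells regardless of induction. The plasmid encodes no transactivator, so one that binds TRE must be supplied separately. The stated purpose is inducible luminescent and red fluorescent readout with constitutive far-red labelling. The associated publication concerns a programmable arthritis-specific receptor, suggesting use as a reporter of engineered receptor activation, although the record does not say so explicitly.
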