Addgene plasmid #223543: pHR TRE_firefly Luciferase_2A_mCherry-PGK_iRFP720
Purpose: Inducible firefly luciferase and mCherry; constitutive far-red iRFP720
Depositing lab: Jonathan Brunger. Depositing organization: Vanderbilt University. Publication: A programmable arthritis-specific receptor for guided articular cartilage regenerative medicine. Walton BL, Shattuck-Brandt R, Hamann CA, Tung VW, Colazo JM, Brand DD, Hasty KA, Duvall CL, Brunger JM. Osteoarthritis Cartilage. 2025 Feb;33(2):231-240. doi: 10.1016/j.joca.2024.12.002. Epub 2024 Dec 18. PubMed 39706287.
Backbone
  Vector backbone: pHR
  Total vector size (bp): 12734
  Vector type: Mammalian Expression, Lentiviral, Luciferase
Growth in bacteria
  Bacterial resistance: Ampicillin, 100 μg/mL
  Growth temperature: 37°C
  Growth strain: NEB Stable
  Copy number: Unknown
Gene/Insert 1
  Gene/Insert name: Enhanced firefly luciferase
  Insert size (bp): 1641
Gene/Insert 2
  Gene/Insert name: mCherry
  Insert size (bp): 708
Gene/Insert 3
  Gene/Insert name: iRFP720 (alt name: Near-infrared fluorescent protein)
  Insert size (bp): 951
Terms and licenses: Academic/Nonprofit Terms; Industry Terms: Not Available to Industry
Depositor comments: Please visit https://doi.org/10.1101/2024.01.31.578281 for bioRxiv preprint.
How to cite: pHR TRE_firefly Luciferase_2A_mCherry-PGK_iRFP720 was a gift from Jonathan Brunger (Addgene plasmid # 223543 ; http://n2t.net/addgene:223543 ; RRID:Addgene_223543)
